>Addgene plasmid #134130 | pIW084 | addgene full sequence | sequence record 270316 | Addgene NGS Result
CAATGCCAGCGCTTCGTTAATACAGATGTAGGTGTTGGCACCATGCATCGATCCCGCGAAATTAATACGA
CTCACTATAGGGAGACCACAACGGTTTCCCTCTAGAAATAATTTTGTTTAACTTTAAGAAGGAGATATAC
ATATGGAGGCGGAGGTCGATAAGCTGGAACTGATGTTCCAGAAAGCTGAGTCTGATCTGGATTACATTCA
ATACAGGCTGGAATATGAAATCAAGACTAATCATCCTGATTCAGCAAGTGAGAAAAATCCAGTTACACTC
TTAAAGGAATTGTCAGTGATAAAGTCTCGATATCAAACTTTGTATGCCCGCTTTAAACCAGTTGCTGTTG
AGCAGAAAGAGAGTAAGAGCCGCATTTGTGCTACTGTGAAAAAGACTATGAATATGATACAAAAACTACA
GAAGCAAACAGACCTGGAGCTGTCACCACTGACTAAAGAAGAGAAAACTGCGGCAGAGCAATTCAAATTT
CACATGCCAGATTTATGAGGATCCGGGCCCTGTACAAGATCCTGTAAAACGACGGCCAGTGAATTGGAAT
TCGCTAGCTCTAGAAATAATTTTGTTTAACTTTAAGAAGGAGATATACATATGGGCAGCAGCCATCATCA
TCATCATCACAGCAGCGGATCTGGTGGTGGTGGTGGTGAAAACCTGTACTTCCAGGGATCCATGGTGAGC
AAGGGCGAGGAGCTGTTCACCGGGGTGGTGCCCATCCTGGTCGAGCTGGACGGCGACGTAAACGGCCACA
AGTTCAGCGTGTCCGGCGAGGGCGAGGGCGATGCCACCTACGGCAAGCTGACCCTGAAGTTCATCTGCAC
CACCGGCAAGCTGCCCGTGCCCTGGCCCACCCTCGTGACCACCCTGACCTACGGCGTGCAGTGCTTCAGC
CGCTACCCCGACCACATGAAGCAGCACGACTTCTTCAAGTCCGCCATGCCCGAAGGCTACGTCCAGGAGC
GCACCATCTTCTTCAAGGACGACGGCAACTACAAGACCCGCGCCGAGGTGAAGTTCGAGGGCGACACCCT
GGTGAACCGCATCGAGCTGAAGGGCATCGACTTCAAGGAGGACGGCAACATCCTGGGGCACAAGCTGGAG
TACAACTACAACAGCCACAACGTCTATATCATGGCCGACAAGCAGAAGAACGGCATCAAGGTGAACTTCA
AGATCCGCCACAACATCGAGGACGGCAGCGTGCAGCTCGCCGACCACTACCAGCAGAACACCCCCATCGG
CGACGGCCCCGTGCTGCTGCCCGACAACCACTACCTGAGCACCCAGTCCGCCCTGAGCAAAGACCCCAAC
GAGAAGCGCGATCACATGGTCCTGCTGGAGTTCGTGACCGCCGCCGGGATCACTCTCGGCATGGACGAGC
TGTACAAGGGTAGTGGTAGTGGTAGTCATATGGCCTCGTCAGATCTGGAACAATTATGCTCTCATGTTAA
TGAAAAGATTGGCAATATTAAGAAAACCTTATCATTAAGAAACTGTGGCCAGGAACCTACCTTGAAAACT
GTATTAAATAAAATAGGAGATGAGATCATTGTAATAAATGAACTTCTAAATAAATTGGAATTGGAAATTC
AGTATCAAGAACAAACCAACAATTCACTCAAGGAACTCTGTGAATCTCTTGAAGAAGATTACAAAGACAT
AGAACATCTTAAAGAAAACGTTCCTTCCCATTTGCCTCAAGTAACAGTAACCCAGAGCTGTGTTAAGGGA
TCAGATCTTGATCCTGAAGAACCAATCAAAGTTGAAGAACCTGAACCCGTAAAGAAGCCTCCCAAAGAGC
AAAGAAGTATTAAGGAAATGCCATTTATAACTTGTGATGAGTTCAATGGTGTTCCTTCGTACATGAAATC
CCGCTTAACCTATAATCAAATTAATGATGTTATTAAAGAAATCAACAAGGCAGTAATTAGTAAATATAAA
ATCCTACATCAGCCAAAAAAGTCTATGAATTCTGTGACCAGAAATCTCTATCACAGATTTATTGATGAAG
AAACGAAGGATACCAAAGGTCGTTATTTTATAGTGGAAGCTGACATAAAGGAGTTCACAACTTTGAAAGC
TGACAAGAAGTTTCACGTGTTACTGAATATTTTAGCCCACTGCCGGAGGCTATCAGAGGTCCGAGGGGGA
GGACTTACTCGTTATGTTATAACCTGAAAGCTTCGCCAGGGTTTTCCCAGTCGAGCTCGATATCGGTACC
AGCGGATAACAATTTCACATCCGGATTCGCGAACGCGTCTCGAGAGATCCGGCTGCTAACAAAGCCCGAA
AGGAAGCTGAGTTGGCTGCTGCCACCGCTGAGCAATAACTAGCATAACCCCTTGGGGCCTCTAAACGGGT
CTTGAGGGGTTTTTTGCTGAAAGGAGGAACTATATCCGACTAGTAGCCCGCCTAATGAGCGGGCTTTTTT
TTAATTCCCCTATTTGTTTATTTTTCTAAATACATTCAAATATGTATCCGCTCATGAGACAATAACCCTG
ATAAATGCTTCAATAATATTGAAAAAGGAAGAGTATGAGTATTCAACATTTCCGTGTCGCCCTTATTCCC
TTTTTTGCGGCATTTTGCCTTCCTGTTTTTGCTCACCCAGAAACGCTCGTGAAAGTAAAAGACGCAGAGG
ACCAATTGGGGGCACGAGTGGGATACATAGAACTGGACTTGAATAGCGGTAAAATCCTTGAGAGTTTTCG
CCCTGAAGAGCGTTTTCCAATGATGAGCACTTTCAAAGTTCTGCTATGTGGAGCAGTATTATCCCGTGTA
GATGCGGGGCAAGAGCAACTCGGACGACGAATACACTATTCGCAGAATGACTTGGTTGAATACTCCCCAG
TGACAGAAAAGCACCTTACGGACGGAATGACGGTAAGAGAATTATGTAGTGCCGCCATAACGATGAGTGA
TAACACTGCGGCGAACTTACTTCTGACAACCATCGGTGGACCGAAGGAATTAACCGCTTTTTTGCACAAT
ATGGGAGACCATGTAACTCGCCTTGACCGTTGGGAACCAGAACTGAATGAAGCCATACCAAACGACGAGC
GAGACACCACAATGCCTGCGGCAATGGCAACAACATTACGCAAACTATTAACTGGCGAACTACTTACTCT
GGCTTCACGGCAACAATTAATAGACTGGCTTGAAGCGGATAAAGTTGCAGGACCACTACTGCGTTCGGCA
CTTCCTGCTGGCTGGTTTATTGCTGATAAATCTGGGGCAGGAGAGCGTGGTTCACGGGGTATCATTGCCG
CACTTGGACCAGATGGTAAGCCTTCCCGTATCGTAGTTATCTACACGACGGGTAGTCAGGCAACTATGGA
CGAACGAAATAGACAGATTGCTGAAATAGGGGCTTCACTGATTAAGCATTGGTAAACCGATACAATTAAA
GGCTCCTTTTGGAGCCTTTTTTTTTGGACGGACCGGTAGAAAAGATCAAAGGATCTTCTTGAGATCCTTT
TTTTCTGCGCGTAATCTGCTGCTTGCAAACAAAAAAACCACCGCTACCAGCGGTGGTTTGTTTGCCGGAT
CAAGAGCTACCAACTCTTTTTCCGAAGGTAACTGGCTTCAGCAGAGCGCAGATACCAAATACTGTCCTTC
TAGTGTAGCCGTAGTTAGGCCACCACTTCAAGAACTCTGTAGCACCGCCTACATACCTCGCTCTGCTAAT
CCTGTTACCAGTGGCTGCTGCCAGTGGCGATAAGTCGTGTCTTACCGGGTTGGACTCAAGACGATAGTTA
CCGGATAAGGCGCAGCGGTCGGGCTGAACGGGGGGTTCGTGCACACAGCCCAGCTTGGAGCGAACGACCT
ACACCGAACTGAGATACCTACAGCGTGAGCTATGAGAAAGCGCCACGCTTCCCGAAGGGAGAAAGGCGGA
CAGGTATCCGGTAAGCGGCAGGGTCGGAACAGGAGAGCGCACGAGGGAGCTTCCAGGGGGAAACGCCTGG
TATCTTTATAGTCCTGTCGGGTTTCGCCACCTCTGACTTGAGCGTCGATTTTTGTGATGCTCGTCAGGGG
GGCGGAGCCTATGGAAAAACGCCAGCAACGCGGCCTTTTTACGGTTCCTGGCCTTTTGCTGGCCTTTTGC
TCACATGTTCTTTCCTGCGTTATCCCCTGATTCTGTGGATAACCGTATTACCGCCTTTGAGTGAGCTGAT
ACCGCTCGCCGCAGCCGAACGACCGAGCGCAGCGAGTCAGTGAGCGAGGAAGCGGAAGAGCGCCTGATGC
GGTATTTTCTCCTTACGCATCTGTGCGGTATTTCACACCGCAATGGTGCACTCTCAGTACAATCTGCTCT
GATGCCGCATAGTTAAGCCAGTATACACTCCGCTATCGCTACGTGACTGGGTCATGGCTGCGCCCCGACA
CCCGCCAACACCCGCTGACGCGCCCTGACGGGCTTGTCTGCTCCCGGCATCCGCTTACAGACAAGCTGTG
ACCGTCTCCGGGAGCTGCATGTGTCAGAGGTTTTCACCGTCATCACCGAAACGCGCGAGGCAGCTGCGGT
AAAGCTCATCAGCGTGGTCGTGAAGCGATTCACAGATGTCTGCCTGTTCATCCGCGTCCAGCTCGTTGAG
TTTCTCCAGAAGCGTTAATGTCTGGCTTCTGATAAAGCGGGCCATGTTAAGGGCGGTTTTTTCCTGTTTG
GTCACTGATGCCTCCGTGTAAGGGGGATTTCTGTTCATGGGGTAATGATACCGATGAAACGAGAGAGGAT
GCTCACGATACGGGTTACTGATGATGAACATGCCCGGTTACTGGAACGTTGTGAGGGTAAACAACTGGCG
GTATGGATGCGGCGGGACCAGAGAAAAATCACTCAGGGT
Features (pLannotate 1.2.2; 20 found; start..end, strand, type, name):
     63..81      +  promoter       T7 promoter: promoter for bacteriophage T7 RNA polymerase
    113..135     +  RBS            RBS: efficient ribosome binding site from bacteriophage T7 gene 10 (Olins and Rangwala, 1989)
    143..505     +  CDS            SKA2: SKA2_HUMAN - Also known as FAM33A. Experimental evidence at protein level: Swiss-Prot protein existence level 1. Component of the SKA1 complex, a microtubule-binding subcomplex of the outer kinetochore that is essential for proper chromosome segregation (PubMed:17093495, PubMed:19289083, PubMed:23085020). Required for timely anaphase onset during mitosis, when chromosomes undergo bipolar attachment on spindle microtubules leading to silencing of the spindle checkpoint (PubMed:17093495). The SKA1 complex is a direct component of the kinetochore-microtubule interface and directly associates with
    533..554     -  CDS            lacZα (fragment): LacZα fragment of β-galactosidase; lacZ fragment
    581..603     +  RBS            RBS: efficient ribosome binding site from bacteriophage T7 gene 10 (Olins and Rangwala, 1989)
    623..639     +  CDS            capTEV™ (fragment): composite tag for in vivo biotinylation, TEV protease cleavage, and 6xHis tagging
    652..668     -  CDS            9xHis (fragment): 9xHis affinity tag
    668..686     +  CDS            TEV site (fragment): tobacco etch virus (TEV) protease recognition and cleavage site
    692..1408    +  CDS            EGFP: EGFP is a basic (constitutively fluorescent) green fluorescent protein published in 1996, derived from Aequorea victoria. It is reported to be a rapidly-maturing weak dimer with moderate acid sensitivity.
   1430..2194    +  CDS            SKA1: SKA1_HUMAN - Also known as C18orf24. Experimental evidence at protein level: Swiss-Prot protein existence level 1. Component of the SKA1 complex, a microtubule-binding subcomplex of the outer kinetochore that is essential for proper chromosome segregation (PubMed:17093495, PubMed:19289083, PubMed:23085020). Required for timely anaphase onset during mitosis, when chromosomes undergo bipolar attachment on spindle microtubules leading to silencing of the spindle checkpoint (PubMed:17093495). The SKA1 complex is a direct component of the kinetochore-microtubule interface and directly associates wi
   2204..2222    -  CDS            lacZα (fragment): LacZα fragment of β-galactosidase; lacZ fragment
   2292..2341    +  CDS            SET1 (fragment): solubility-enhancement tag derived from T7 phage gene 10B
   2349..2396    +  terminator     T7 terminator: transcription terminator for bacteriophage T7 RNA polymerase
   2463..2554    +  promoter       AmpR promoter: bla
   2555..3412    +  CDS            bla: BLAT_ECOLX - Experimental evidence at protein level: Swiss-Prot protein existence level 1. TEM-type are the most prevalent beta-lactamases in enterobacteria; they hydrolyze the beta-lactam bond in susceptible beta-lactam antibiotics, thus conferring resistance to penicillins and cephalosporins. TEM-3 and TEM-4 are capable of hydrolyzing cefotaxime and ceftazidime. TEM-5 is capable of hydrolyzing ceftazidime. TEM-6 is capable of hydrolyzing ceftazidime and aztreonam. TEM-8/CAZ-2, TEM- 16/CAZ-7 and TEM-24/CAZ-6 are markedly active against ceftazidime. IRT- 4 shows resistance to beta-lactamase in
   3419..3458    +  terminator     fd terminator: central terminator from bacteriophage fd (Otsuka and Kunisawa, 1982)
   3489..4077    +  rep_origin     ori: high-copy-number ColE1/pMB1/pBR322/pUC origin of replication
   4263..4402    -  misc_feature   bom: basis of mobility region from pBR322
   4504..4695    -  CDS            rop: Rop protein, which maintains plasmids at low copy number; rop
   4735..4845    +  CDS            mbeC (fragment): MBEC_ECOLX - Experimental evidence at protein level: Swiss-Prot protein existence level 1. Required for efficient mobilization of ColE1 plasmid and is thus essential to promote the specific transfer of the plasmid during conjugation. Probably functions by inducing DNA bending, helping the MbeA relaxase to melt the DNA around the nic site and cleave the phosphodiester bond. Binds specifically double-stranded DNA (dsDNA) containing the ColE1 oriT but does not recognize the inverted repeat (IR). From Escherichia coli.
