[The description below was written by a language model from this plasmid's Addgene catalogue record and pLannotate feature annotations shown in this document.]
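Description:
pIW084 is a bacterial co-expression plasmid built on the pST39 polycistronic backbone and designed to produce two human kinetochore proteins, Ska1 and Ska2, together in E. coli. It is about 4.9 kb and is selected with ampicillin through the bla (TEM β-lactamase) gene under its own promoter. Replication relies on a ColE1/pMB1-type origin. The catalogue lists it as high copy, although the feature table also shows the rop gene and the pBR322 bom region, which are typical of pET-style backbones with more moderate copy number.

The expression unit is a single T7-driven operon. A T7 promoter sits upstream of two open reading frames, each preceded by its own bacteriophage T7 gene 10 ribosome binding site, and a T7 terminator closes the transcript. The first cistron encodes untagged SKA2. The second encodes SKA1 fused at its N-terminus to a His tag, a TEV protease cleavage site and EGFP, so the fusion can be captured by metal-affinity chromatography and the His tag removed by TEV cleavage. Transcription requires a host supplying T7 RNA polymerase. The short lacZα, SET1 and mbeC fragments in the annotation appear to be polylinker or backbone remnants rather than functional parts.

The record lists an R236A mutation but does not say explicitly which protein carries it. Ska1 is the only one of the two long enough to have that residue. Translating both subunits from one transcript favours assembly of a fluorescent Ska1–Ska2 subcomplex. The associated study examined the tubulin-interacting surfaces of Ska1 that are needed for microtubule tip tracking, so the construct was presumably used to purify a GFP-labelled mutant complex for microtubule-binding assays.
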