Addgene plasmid #134130: pIW084
Purpose: Bacterial expression of GFP-Ska1 and Ska2
Depositing lab: Iain Cheeseman. Depositing organization: Whitehead Institute for Biomedical Research. Publication: Microtubule Tip Tracking by the Spindle and Kinetochore Protein Ska1 Requires Diverse Tubulin-Interacting Surfaces. Monda JK, Whitney IP, Tarasovetc EV, Wilson-Kubalek E, Milligan RA, Grishchuk EL, Cheeseman IM. Curr Biol. 2017 Dec 4;27(23):3666-3675.e6. doi: 10.1016/j.cub.2017.10.018. Epub 2017 Nov 16. PubMed 29153323.
Backbone
  Vector backbone: pST39
  Backbone manufacturer: Song Tan (Addgene plasmid # 64009)
  Vector type: Bacterial Expression
Growth in bacteria
  Bacterial resistance: Ampicillin, 100 μg/mL
  Growth temperature: 37°C
  Growth strain: DH5alpha
  Copy number: High Copy
Gene/Insert
  Gene/Insert name: His-GFP-human Ska1 ; human Ska2
  Species: H. sapiens (human)
  Mutation: R236A
  Tag / fusion protein: GFP (N terminal on insert)
  Cloning method: Restriction Enzyme; 5′ cloning site unknown (unknown if destroyed); 3′ cloning site unknown (unknown if destroyed)
Terms and licenses: Academic/Nonprofit Terms; Industry Terms: Not Available to Industry
How to cite: pIW084 was a gift from Iain Cheeseman (Addgene plasmid # 134130 ; http://n2t.net/addgene:134130 ; RRID:Addgene_134130)
